Addgene plasmid #184903: pMRX-IB-HaloTag7-mGFP
Purpose: Stable expression of HaloTag7-mGFP in mammalian cells to measure autophagic flux
Depositing lab: Noboru Mizushima. Depositing organization: The University of Tokyo. Publication: A pulse-chasable reporter processing assay for mammalian autophagic flux with HaloTag. Yim WW, Yamamoto H, Mizushima N. Elife. 2022 Aug 8;11. pii: 78923. doi: 10.7554/eLife.78923. PubMed 35938926.
Backbone
  Vector backbone: pMRX-IB
  Vector type: Mammalian Expression
  Selectable markers: Blasticidin
Growth in bacteria
  Bacterial resistance: Ampicillin, 100 μg/mL
  Growth temperature: 37°C
  Growth strain: DH5alpha
  Copy number: Unknown
Gene/Insert
  Gene/Insert name: monomeric EGFP
  Insert size (bp): 717
  Tag / fusion protein: HaloTag7 (N terminal on insert)
Terms and licenses: Academic/Nonprofit Terms; Industry Terms: Not Available to Industry
How to cite: pMRX-IB-HaloTag7-mGFP was a gift from Noboru Mizushima (Addgene plasmid # 184903 ; http://n2t.net/addgene:184903 ; RRID:Addgene_184903)
