[The description below was written by a language model from this plasmid's Addgene catalogue record and pLannotate feature annotations shown in this document.]
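Description:
pMRX-IB-HaloTag7-mGFP is a Moloney murine leukemia virus (MMLV)-based retroviral expression vector built on the pMRX-IB backbone, catalogued as a mammalian expression plasmid and intended for generating mammalian cell lines that stably express a HaloTag7-mGFP fusion. In bacteria it is maintained through a high-copy ColE1/pUC-type origin and selected with ampicillin via the β-lactamase gene and its native promoter. The annotated sequence is about 7.5 kb.

The viral cassette begins with a human CMV immediate-early enhancer joined to MMLV LTR sequence, forming a hybrid 5' LTR that would drive transcription of the viral genome. This is followed by the MMLV Ψ packaging signal, a truncated gag segment lacking its start codon, and a pol region containing the splice acceptor. Together these elements allow the transcript to be packaged into retroviral particles when the viral proteins are supplied in trans. No separate internal promoter is annotated, so payload expression appears to rely on LTR-driven transcription. The payload is HaloTag7, a modified bacterial dehalogenase that binds chloroalkane ligands covalently, fused to the N terminus of monomeric EGFP carrying the A206K mutation. An EMCV IRES downstream links translation of the bsr blasticidin S deaminase gene to the same transcript, so blasticidin selection enriches for transduced cells expressing the reporter. A 3' MMLV LTR closes the cassette.

According to the record, the construct is used to measure autophagic flux through a pulse-chasable reporter processing assay based on HaloTag.
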