Features (pLannotate 1.2.2; 15 found; start..end, strand, type, name):
     17..396     +  enhancer       CMV enhancer: human cytomegalovirus immediate early enhancer
    397..692     +  LTR            3' LTR (ΔU3) (fragment): self-inactivating 3' long terminal repeat (LTR) from Moloney murine leukemia virus
    755..1112    +  misc_feature   MMLV Ψ: packaging signal of Moloney murine leukemia virus (MMLV)
   1177..1593    +  CDS            gag (truncated): truncated Moloney murine leukemia virus (MMLV) gag gene lacking the start codon
   1603..1977    +  misc_feature   pol region: Moloney murine leukemia virus (MMLV) pol region containing the splice acceptor site
   2013..2896    +  CDS            HaloTag® (fragment): modified bacterial dehalogenase that forms covalent bonds with chloroalkane derivatives
   2903..3620    +  CDS            mEGFP (fragment): enhanced GFP with monomerizing A206K mutation (Zacharias et al., 2002) mammalian codon-optimized
   3649..4224    +  misc_feature   IRES2: internal ribosome entry site (IRES) of the encephalomyocarditis virus (EMCV)
   4237..4656    +  CDS            bsr: BSR_BACCE - Experimental evidence at protein level: Swiss-Prot protein existence level 1. Catalyzes the deamination of the cytosine moiety of the antibiotics blasticidin S, cytomycin and acetylblasticidin S. From Bacillus cereus.
   4767..4888    +  LTR            3' LTR (ΔU3) (fragment): self-inactivating 3' long terminal repeat (LTR) from Moloney murine leukemia virus
   4889..5358    +  LTR            LTR: long terminal repeat from Moloney murine leukemia virus
   5424..5476    -  CDS            lacI (fragment): lac repressor; lacI; The lac repressor binds to the lac operator to inhibit transcription in E. coli. This inhibition can be relieved by adding lactose or isopropyl-β-D-thiogalactopyranoside (IPTG).
   5659..6247    -  rep_origin     ori: high-copy-number ColE1/pMB1/pBR322/pUC origin of replication
   6411..7271    -  CDS            AmpR: β-lactamase; bla; confers resistance to ampicillin, carbenicillin, and related antibiotics
   7272..7376    -  promoter       AmpR promoter: bla
>Addgene plasmid #184903 | pMRX-IB-HaloTag7-mGFP | addgene full sequence | sequence record 364090 | Addgene NGS Result
ACATTACCGCCATGTTGACATTGATTATTGACTAGTTATTAATAGTAATCAATTACGGGGTCATTAGTTC
ATAGCCCATATATGGAGTTCCGCGTTACATAACTTACGGTAAATGGCCCGCCTGGCTGACCGCCCAACGA
CCCCCGCCCATTGACGTCAATAATGACGTATGTTCCCATAGTAACGCCAATAGGGACTTTCCATTGACGT
CAATGGGTGGAGTATTTACGGTAAACTGCCCACTTGGCAGTACATCAAGTGTATCATATGCCAAGTACGC
CCCCTATTGACGTCAATGACGGTAAATGGCCCGCCTGGCATTATGCCCAGTACATGACCTTATGGGACTT
TCCTACTTGGCAGTACATCTACGTATTAGTCATCGCTATTACCATGCTAGAGAACCATCAGATGTTTCCA
GGGTGCCCCAAGGACCTGAAATGACCCTGTGCCTTATTTGAACTAACCAATCAGTTCGCTTCTCGCTTCT
GTTCGCGCGCTTCTGCTCCCCGAGCTCAATAAAAGAGCCCACAACCCCTCACTCGGCGCGCCAGTCCTCC
GATTGACTGAGTCGCCCGGGTACCCGTGTATCCAATAAACCCTCTTGCAGTTGCATCCGACTTGTGGTCT
CGCTGTTCCTTGGGAGGGTCTCCTCTGAGTGATTGACTACCCGTCAGCGGGGGTCTTTCATTTGGGGGCT
CGTCCGGGATCGGGAGACCCCTGCCCAGGGACCACCGACCCACCACCGGGAGGTAAGCTGGCCAGCAACT
TATCTGTGTCTGTCCGATTGTCTAGTGTCTATGACTGATTTTATGCGCCTGCGTCGGTACTAGTTAGCTA
ACTAGCTCTGTATCTGGCGGACCCGTGGTGGAACTGACGAGTTCGGAACACCCGGCCGCAACCCTGGGAG
ACGTCCCAGGGACTTCGGGGGCCGTTTTTGTGGCCCGACCTGAGTCCAAAAATCCCGATCGTTTTGGACT
CTTTGGTGCACCCCCCTTAGAGGAGGGATATGTGGTTCTGGTAGGAGACGAGAACCTAAAACAGTTCCCG
CCTCCGTCTGAATTTTTGCTTTCGGTTTGGGACCGAAGCCGCGCCGCGCGTCTTGTCTGCTGCAGCATCG
TTCTGTGTTGTCTCTGTCTGACTGTGTTTCTGTATTTGTCTGAAAATATGGGCCCGGGCCAGACTGTTAC
CACTCCCTTAAGTTTGACCTTAGGTCACTGGAAAGATGTCGAGCGGATCGCTCACAACCAGTCGGTAGAT
GTCAAGAAGAGACGTTGGGTTACCTTCTGCTCTGCAGAATGGCCAACCTTTAACGTCGGATGGCCGCGAG
ACGGCACCTTTAACCGAGACCTCATCACCCAGGTTAAGATCAAGGTCTTTTCACCTGGCCCGCATGGACA
CCCAGACCAGGTCCCCTACATCGTGACCTGGGAAGCCTTGGCTTTTGACCCCCCTCCCTGGGTCAAGCCC
TTTGTACACCCTAAGCCTCCGCCTCCTCTTCCTCCATCCGCCCCGTCTCTCCCCCTTGAACCTCCTCGTT
CGACCCCGCCTCGATCCTCCCTTTATCCAGCCCTCACTCCTTCTCTAGGCGCCCCCATATGGCCATATGA
GATCTTATATGGGGCACCCCCGCCCCTTGTAAACTTCCCTGACCCTGACATGACAAGAGTTACTAACAGC
CCCTCTCTCCAAGCTCACTTACAGGCTCTCTACTTAGTCCAGCACGAAGTCTGGAGACCTCTGGCGGCAG
CCTACCAAGAACAACTGGACCGACCGGTGGTACCTCACCCTTACCGAGTCGGCGACACAGTGTGGGTCCG
CCGACACCAGACTAAGAACCTAGAACCTCGCTGGAAAGGACCTTACACAGTCCTGCTGACCACCCCCACC
GCCCTCAAAGTAGACGGCATCGCAGCTTGGATACACGCCGCCCACGTGAAGGCTGCCGACCCCGGGGGTG
GACCATCCTCTAGACTGCCGGATCTGCCATCGATATAAAGCTTGCCACCATGGAAATCGGTACTGGCTTT
CCATTCGACCCCCATTATGTGGAAGTCCTGGGCGAGCGCATGCACTACGTCGATGTTGGTCCGCGCGATG
GCACCCCTGTGCTGTTCCTGCACGGTAACCCGACCTCCTCCTACGTGTGGCGCAACATCATCCCGCATGT
TGCACCGACCCATCGCTGCATTGCTCCAGACCTGATCGGTATGGGCAAATCCGACAAACCAGACCTGGGT
TATTTCTTCGACGACCACGTCCGCTTCATGGATGCCTTCATCGAAGCCCTGGGTCTGGAAGAGGTCGTCC
TGGTCATTCACGACTGGGGCTCCGCTCTGGGTTTCCACTGGGCCAAGCGCAATCCAGAGCGCGTCAAAGG
TATTGCATTTATGGAGTTCATCCGCCCTATCCCGACCTGGGACGAATGGCCAGAATTTGCCCGCGAGACC
TTCCAGGCCTTCCGCACCACCGACGTCGGCCGCAAGCTGATCATCGATCAGAACGTTTTTATCGAGGGTA
CGCTGCCGATGGGTGTCGTCCGCCCGCTGACTGAAGTCGAGATGGACCATTACCGCGAGCCGTTCCTGAA
TCCTGTTGACCGCGAGCCACTGTGGCGCTTCCCAAACGAGCTGCCAATCGCCGGTGAGCCAGCGAACATC
GTCGCGCTGGTCGAAGAATACATGGACTGGCTGCACCAGTCCCCTGTCCCGAAGCTGCTGTTCTGGGGCA
CCCCAGGCGTTCTGATCCCACCGGCCGAAGCCGCTCGCCTGGCCAAAAGCCTGCCTAACTGCAAGGCTGT
GGACATCGGCCCAGGTCTGAATCTGCTGCAAGAAGACAACCCGGACCTGATCGGCAGCGAGATCGCGCGC
TGGCTGTCTACTCTGGAGATTTCCGGTCTCGAGGTGAGCAAGGGCGAGGAGCTGTTCACCGGGGTGGTGC
CCATCCTGGTCGAGCTGGACGGCGACGTAAACGGCCACAAGTTCAGCGTGTCCGGCGAGGGCGAGGGCGA
TGCCACCTACGGCAAGCTGACCCTGAAGTTCATCTGCACCACCGGCAAGCTGCCCGTGCCCTGGCCCACC
CTCGTGACCACCCTGACCTACGGCGTGCAGTGCTTCAGCCGCTACCCCGACCACATGAAGCAGCACGACT
TCTTCAAGTCCGCCATGCCCGAAGGCTACGTCCAGGAGCGCACCATCTTCTTCAAGGACGACGGCAACTA
CAAGACCCGCGCCGAGGTGAAGTTCGAGGGCGACACCCTGGTGAACCGCATCGAGCTGAAGGGCATCGAC
TTCAAGGAGGACGGCAACATCCTGGGGCACAAGCTGGAGTACAACTACAACAGCCACAACGTCTATATCA
TGGCCGACAAGCAGAAGAACGGCATCAAGGTGAACTTCAAGATCCGCCACAACATCGAGGACGGCAGCGT
GCAGCTCGCCGACCACTACCAGCAGAACACCCCCATCGGCGACGGCCCCGTGCTGCTGCCCGACAACCAC
TACCTGAGCACCCAGTCCAAACTGAGCAAAGACCCCAACGAGAAGCGCGATCACATGGTCCTGCTGGAGT
TCGTGACCGCCGCCGGGATCACTCTCGGCATGGACGAGCTGTACAAGTAACTCGAGAGCGGCCGCTACGT
AAATTCCGCCCCCCCCCCTAACGTTACTGGCCGAAGCCGCTTGGAATAAGGCCGGTGTGCGTTTGTCTAT
ATGTTATTTTCCACCATATTGCCGTCTTTTGGCAATGTGAGGGCCCGGAAACCTGGCCCTGTCTTCTTGA
CGAGCATTCCTAGGGGTCTTTCCCCTCTCGCCAAAGGAATGCAAGGTCTGTTGAATGTCGTGAAGGAAGC
AGTTCCTCTGGAAGTTTCTTGAAGACAAACAACGTCTGTAGCGACCCTTTGCAGGCAGCGGAACCCCCCA
CCTGGCGACAGGTGCCTCTGCGGCCAAAAGCCACGTGTATAAGATACACCTGCAAAGGCGGCACAACCCC
AGTGCCACGTTGTGAGTTGGATAGTTGTGGAAAGAGTCAAATGGCTCTCCTCAAGCGTATTCAACAAGGG
GCTGAAGGATGCCCAGAAGGTACCCCATTGTATGGGATCTGATCTGGGGCCTCGGTGCACATGCTTTACA
TGTGTTTAGTCGAGGTTAAAAAAACGTCTAGGCCCCCCGAACCACGGGGACGTGGTTTTCCTTTGAAAAA
CACGATGATAATATGGCCACAACCGTCGACATGGTCATGAAAACATTTAACATTTCTCAACAAGATCTAG
AATTAGTAGAAGTAGCGACAGAGAAGATTACAATGCTTTATGAGGATAATAAACATCATGTGGGAGCGGC
AATTCGTACGAAAACAGGAGAAATCATTTCGGCAGTACATATTGAAGCGTATATAGGACGAGTAACTGTT
TGTGCAGAAGCCATTGCGATTGGTAGTGCAGTTTCGAATGGACAAAAGGATTTTGACACGATTGTAGCTG
TTAGACACCCTTATTCTGACGAAGTAGATAGAAGTATTCGAGTGGTAAGTCCTTGTGGTATGTGTAGGGA
GTTGATTTCAGACTATGCACCAGATTGTTTTGTGTTAATAGAAATGAATGGCAAGTTAGTCAAAACTACG
ATTGAAGAACTCATTCCACTCAAATATACCCGAAATTAAGTCGACCGCCCGCCCCACGACCCGCAGCGCC
CGACCGAAAGGAGCGCACGACCCCATGGCTCGACGATAAAATAAAAGATTTTATTTAGTCTCCAGAAAAA
GGGGGGAATGAAAGACCCCACCTGTAGGTTTGGCAAGCTAGCTTAAGTAACGCCATTTTGCAAGGCATGG
AAAAATACATAACTGAGAATAGAGAAGTTCAGATCAAGGTCAGGAACAGATGGAACAGCTGAATATGGGC
CAAACAGGATATCTGTGGTAAGCAGTTCCTGCCCCGGCTCAGGGCCAAGAACAGATGGAACAGCTGAATA
TGGGCCAAACAGGATATCTGTGGTAAGCAGTTCCTGCCCCGGCTCAGGGCCAAGAACAGATGGTCCCCAG
ATGCGGTCCAGCCCTCAGCAGTTTCTAGAGAACCATCAGATGTTTCCAGGGTGCCCCAAGGACCTGAAAT
GACCCTGTGCCTTATTTGAACTAACCAATCAGTTCGCTTCTCGCTTCTGTTCGCGCGCTTCTGCTCCCCG
AGCTCAATAAAAGAGCCCACAACCCCTCACTCGGGGCGCCAGTCCTCCGATTGACTGAGTCGCCCGGGTA
CCCGTGTATCCAATAAACCCTCTTGCAGTTGCATCCGACTTGTGGTCTCGCTGTTCCTTGGGAGGGTCTC
CTCTGAGTGATTGACTACCCGTCAGCGGGGGTCTTTCACATGCAGCATGTATCAAAATTAATTTGGTTTT
TTTTCTTAAGTATTTACATTAAATGGCCATAGTTGCATTAATGAATCGGCCAACGCGCGGGGAGAGGCGG
TTTGCGTATTGGGCGCTCTTCCGCTTCCTCGCTCACTGACTCGCTGCGCTCGGTCGTTCGGCTGCGGCGA
GCGGTATCAGCTCACTCAAAGGCGGTAATACGGTTATCCACAGAATCAGGGGATAACGCAGGAAAGAACA
TGTGAGCAAAAGGCCAGCAAAAGGCCAGGAACCGTAAAAAGGCCGCGTTGCTGGCGTTTTTCCATAGGCT
CCGCCCCCCTGACGAGCATCACAAAAATCGACGCTCAAGTCAGAGGTGGCGAAACCCGACAGGACTATAA
AGATACCAGGCGTTTCCCCCTGGAAGCTCCCTCGTGCGCTCTCCTGTTCCGACCCTGCCGCTTACCGGAT
ACCTGTCCGCCTTTCTCCCTTCGGGAAGCGTGGCGCTTTCTCATAGCTCACGCTGTAGGTATCTCAGTTC
GGTGTAGGTCGTTCGCTCCAAGCTGGGCTGTGTGCACGAACCCCCCGTTCAGCCCGACCGCTGCGCCTTA
TCCGGTAACTATCGTCTTGAGTCCAACCCGGTAAGACACGACTTATCGCCACTGGCAGCAGCCACTGGTA
ACAGGATTAGCAGAGCGAGGTATGTAGGCGGTGCTACAGAGTTCTTGAAGTGGTGGCCTAACTACGGCTA
CACTAGAAGAACAGTATTTGGTATCTGCGCTCTGCTGAAGCCAGTTACCTTCGGAAAAAGAGTTGGTAGC
TCTTGATCCGGCAAACAAACCACCGCTGGTAGCGGTGGTTTTTTTGTTTGCAAGCAGCAGATTACGCGCA
GAAAAAAAGGATCTCAAGAAGATCCTTTGATCTTTTCTACGGGGTCTGACGCTCAGTGGAACGAAAACTC
ACGTTAAGGGATTTTGGTCATGAGATTATCAAAAAGGATCTTCACCTAGATCCTTTTGCGGCCGGCCGCA
AATCAATCTAAAGTATATATGAGTAAACTTGGTCTGACAGTTACCAATGCTTAATCAGTGAGGCACCTAT
CTCAGCGATCTGTCTATTTCGTTCATCCATAGTTGCCTGACTCCCCGTCGTGTAGATAACTACGATACGG
GAGGGCTTACCATCTGGCCCCAGTGCTGCAATGATACCGCGAGACCCACGCTCACCGGCTCCAGATTTAT
CAGCAATAAACCAGCCAGCCGGAAGGGCCGAGCGCAGAAGTGGTCCTGCAACTTTATCCGCCTCCATCCA
GTCTATTAATTGTTGCCGGGAAGCTAGAGTAAGTAGTTCGCCAGTTAATAGTTTGCGCAACGTTGTTGCC
ATTGCTACAGGCATCGTGGTGTCACGCTCGTCGTTTGGTATGGCTTCATTCAGCTCCGGTTCCCAACGAT
CAAGGCGAGTTACATGATCCCCCATGTTGTGCAAAAAAGCGGTTAGCTCCTTCGGTCCTCCGATCGTTGT
CAGAAGTAAGTTGGCCGCAGTGTTATCACTCATGGTTATGGCAGCACTGCATAATTCTCTTACTGTCATG
CCATCCGTAAGATGCTTTTCTGTGACTGGTGAGTACTCAACCAAGTCATTCTGAGAATAGTGTATGCGGC
GACCGAGTTGCTCTTGCCCGGCGTCAACACGGGATAATACCGCGCCACATAGCAGAACTTTAAAAGTGCT
CATCATTGGAAAACGTTCTTCGGGGCGAAAACTCTCAAGGATCTTACCGCTGTTGAGATCCAGTTCGATG
TAACCCACTCGTGCACCCAACTGATCTTCAGCATCTTTTACTTTCACCAGCGTTTCTGGGTGAGCAAAAA
CAGGAAGGCAAAATGCCGCAAAAAAGGGAATAAGGGCGACACGGAAATGTTGAATACTCATACTCTTCCT
TTTTCAATATTATTGAAGCATTTATCAGGGTTATTGTCTCATGAGCGGATACATATTTGAATGTATTTAG
AAAAATAAACAAATAGGGGTTCCGCGCACATTTCCCCGAAAAGTGCCACCTGACGTCTAAGAAACCATTA
TTATCATGACATTAACCTATAAAAATAGGCGTATCACGAGGCCCTTTCGTCTTCACTATAGGAGCTTGGC
CCATTGCATACGTTGTATCCATATCATAATATGTACATTTATATTGGCTCATGTCCA
